Addgene plasmid #239505: pKS1171
Purpose: Express GAL-inducible cytosolic sfCherry3C large fragment and Pex22 peroxisomal chauffeur with high affinity SH3 peptide
Depositing lab: John Dueber. Depositing organization: University of California, Berkeley.
Backbone
  Vector backbone: TMP137
  Backbone manufacturer: Internal
  Vector type: Yeast Expression
  Selectable markers: LEU2
Growth in bacteria
  Bacterial resistance: Kanamycin, 50 μg/mL
  Growth temperature: 37°C
  Growth strain: DH5alpha
  Copy number: High Copy
Gene/Insert
  Gene/Insert name: sfCherry3C(1-10)-dPTS1
  Species: Synthetic
  Cloning method: Golden Gate
Terms and licenses: Academic/Nonprofit Terms; Industry Terms: Not Available to Industry
Depositor comments: Additional inserts: 1) GEM; 2) ScPex22(1-36)-Venus-SH3pep
How to cite: pKS1171 was a gift from John Dueber (Addgene plasmid # 239505 ; http://n2t.net/addgene:239505 ; RRID:Addgene_239505)
