[The description below was written by a language model from this plasmid's Addgene catalogue record and pLannotate feature annotations shown in this document.]
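Description:
pKS1171 is a yeast expression plasmid assembled by Golden Gate cloning on an in-house backbone (TMP137). In E. coli it is maintained at high copy through a ColE1/pUC-type origin and selected with kanamycin (KanR, aph(3')-Ia); in Saccharomyces cerevisiae it is selected by leucine prototrophy through a LEU2 cassette with its native promoter. No yeast replication origin (2μ or CEN/ARS) is annotated. Short fragments of yeast genomic reading frames, including NFS1, which neighbours LEU2, flank the marker and backbone. This is consistent with homology arms for chromosomal integration, although the record does not state how the plasmid is maintained in yeast.

The payload comprises three expression units. The first encodes GEM, a synthetic transcription factor that fuses the Gal4 DNA-binding domain, an estrogen receptor ligand-binding domain (annotated as ERT2) and an Msn2 fragment that supplies the activation function, followed by a PGK1 terminator. Its promoter is not annotated. GEM-type factors allow GAL promoters to be switched on by hormone rather than galactose. The second unit places sfCherry3C(1-10), the large fragment of a split red fluorescent protein, under the GAL1 promoter. The "dPTS1" label and the stated purpose indicate that it lacks a peroxisomal targeting signal and stays cytosolic. The third unit encodes the N-terminal 36 residues of Pex22, a peroxisomal membrane anchor, fused to Venus and a high-affinity SH3-binding peptide. The depositor calls this a peroxisomal "chauffeur"; its promoter is also unannotated.

The construct appears intended for studies of peroxisomal protein localisation or recruitment. Red fluorescence would presumably arise by complementation with a matching small sfCherry3C fragment supplied elsewhere, while Venus marks the Pex22 anchor.
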