Features (pLannotate 1.2.2; 18 found; start..end, strand, type, name):
    158..571     -  CDS            YJC7_YEAST: Protein predicted: Swiss-Prot protein existence level 4. From Saccharomyces cerevisiae (strain ATCC 204508 / S288c) (Baker's yeast).
    732..1172    +  CDS            GAL4 DNA binding domain: DNA binding domain of the GAL4 transcriptional activator; Saccharomyces cerevisiae GAL4 (truncated)
   1218..2153    +  CDS            ERT2: mutated ligand-binding domain of the human estrogen receptor (Feil et al., 1997)
   2190..3098    +  CDS            MSN2 (fragment): MSN2_YEAST - Experimental evidence at protein level: Swiss-Prot protein existence level 1. Positive transcriptional factor that acts as a component of the stress responsive system. Recognizes and binds to the stress response element (STRE) which is involved in the response to various forms of stress (heat, oxidative, osmotic, etc.). Involved in the regulation of the CTT1, DDR2, HSP12 genes. May be regulated via WHI2- PSR1 complex phosphatase activity. From Saccharomyces cerevisiae (strain ATCC 204508 / S288c) (Baker's yeast).
   3120..3344    +  terminator     PGK1 terminator (fragment): S. cerevisae PGK1; transcription terminator for 3-phosphoglycerate kinase gene
   3458..3899    +  promoter       GAL1 promoter: S. cerevisiae GAL1; inducible promoter, regulated by Gal4
   3917..4540    +  CDS            sfCherry3C (fragment): sfCherry3C is a basic (constitutively fluorescent) fluorescent protein published in 2019, derived from Discosoma sp.. It is reported to be a monomer.
   4851..4907    -  CDS            ch3-I (fragment): H31_CHLRE - Experimental evidence at protein level: Swiss-Prot protein existence level 1. Core component of nucleosome. Nucleosomes wrap and compact DNA into chromatin, limiting DNA accessibility to the cellular machineries which require DNA as a template. Histones thereby play a central role in transcription regulation, DNA repair, DNA replication and chromosomal stability. DNA accessibility is regulated via a complex set of post-translational modifications of histones, also called histone code, and nucleosome remodeling. From Chlamydomonas reinhardtii (Chlamydomonas smithii).
   5560..5679    +  CDS            PEX22 (fragment): PEX22_YEAST - Experimental evidence at protein level: Swiss-Prot protein existence level 1. Involved in peroxisome biogenesis. From Saccharomyces cerevisiae (strain ATCC 204508 / S288c) (Baker's yeast).
   5674..6384    +  CDS            Venus: Venus is a basic (constitutively fluorescent) yellow fluorescent protein published in 2002, derived from Aequorea victoria. It is reported to be a rapidly-maturing weak dimer with moderate acid sensitivity.
   6748..6825    +  CDS            YO192_YEAST (fragment): Experimental evidence at protein level: Swiss-Prot protein existence level 1. From Saccharomyces cerevisiae (strain ATCC 204508 / S288c) (Baker's yeast).
   6965..7372    +  promoter       LEU2 promoter: S. cerevisiae LEU2
   7373..8464    +  CDS            LEU2: LEU3_YEAST - Experimental evidence at protein level: Swiss-Prot protein existence level 1. Catalyzes the oxidation of 3-carboxy-2-hydroxy-4- methylpentanoate (3-isopropylmalate) to 3-carboxy-4-methyl-2- oxopentanoate. The product decarboxylates to 4-methyl-2 oxopentanoate. From Saccharomyces cerevisiae (strain ATCC 204508 / S288c) (Baker's yeast).
   8829..8942    -  CDS            NFS1 (fragment): NFS1_YEAST - Also known as SPL1 From Saccharomyces cerevisiae (strain ATCC 204508 / S288c) (Baker's yeast).
   9268..9459    -  CDS            NFS1 (fragment): NFS1_YEAST - Also known as SPL1 From Saccharomyces cerevisiae (strain ATCC 204508 / S288c) (Baker's yeast).
   9498..10313   -  CDS            KanR: aminoglycoside phosphotransferase; aph(3')-Ia; confers resistance to kanamycin in bacteria or G418 (Geneticin®) in eukaryotes
  10538..11126   +  rep_origin     ori: high-copy-number ColE1/pMB1/pBR322/pUC origin of replication
  11289..11663   +  CDS            YC021_YEAST: Protein predicted: Swiss-Prot protein existence level 4. From Saccharomyces cerevisiae (strain ATCC 204508 / S288c) (Baker's yeast).
>Addgene plasmid #239505 | pKS1171 | addgene full sequence | sequence record 475889 | Addgene NGS Result
ACTGGCCGATAATTGCAGACGAACGAGTCGAACAAGAAGCAGGCAAAGTTTAGAGCACTGCCCCTCCGCA
CTCAAAAAAGAAAAAACTAGGAGGAAAATAAAATTCTCAACCACACAAACACATAAACACATACAAATAC
AAATACAAGCTTATTTACTTGACATCGCGCGATCTTCCACTATTCAGCGCCGTCCGCCCTCTCTCGTGTT
TTTTGTTTACGCGACAACTATGCGAAATCCGGAGCAACGGGCAACCGTTTGGGGAAAGACCACACCCACG
CGCGATCGCCATGGCAACGAGGTCGCACACGCCCCACACCCAGACCTCCCTGCGAGCGGGCATGGGTACA
ATGTCCCCGTTGCCACAGACACCACTTCGTAGCACAGCGCAGAGCGTAGCGTGTTGTTGCTGCTGACAAA
AGAAAATTTTTCTTAGCAAAGCAAAGGAGGGGAAGCACGGGCAGATAGCACCGTACCATACCCTTGGAAA
CTCGAAATGAACGAAGCAGGAAATGAGAGAATGAGAGTTTTGTAGGTATATATAGCGGTAGTGTTTGCGC
GTTACCATCATCTTCTGGATCTATCTATTGTTCTTTTCCTCATCACTTTCCCCTTTTTCGCTCTTCTTCT
TGTCTTTTATTTCTTTCTTTTTTTTAATTGTTCCCTCGATTGGCTATCTACCAAAGAATCCAAACTTAAT
ACACGTATTTATTTGTCCAATTACCAGATCTATGAAGCTACTGTCTTCTATCGAACAAGCATGCGATATT
TGCCGACTTAAAAAGCTCAAGTGCTCCAAAGAAAAACCGAAGTGCGCCAAGTGTCTGAAGAACAACTGGG
AGTGTCGCTACTCTCCCAAAACCAAAAGATCTCCGCTGACTAGGGCACATCTGACAGAAGTGGAATCAAG
GCTAGAAAGACTGGAACAGCTATTTCTACTGATTTTTCCTCGAGAAGACCTTGACATGATTTTGAAAATG
GATTCTTTACAGGATATAAAAGCATTGTTAACAGGATTATTTGTACAAGATAATGTGAATAAAGATGCCG
TCACAGATAGATTGGCTTCAGTGGAGACTGATATGCCTCTAACATTGAGACAGCATAGAATAAGTGCGAC
ATCATCATCGGAAGAGAGTAGTAACAAAGGTCAAAGACAGTTGACTGTATCGATTGACTCGGCAGGATCC
GGTGACGGTGCTGGTTTAATTAACTCTGCTGGAGACATGAGAGCTGCCAACCTTTGGCCAAGCCCGCTCA
TGATCAAACGCTCTAAGAAGAACAGCCTGGCCTTGTCCCTGACGGCCGACCAGATGGTCAGTGCCTTGTT
GGATGCTGAGCCCCCCATACTCTATTCCGAGTATGATCCTACCAGACCCTTCAGTGAAGCTTCGATGATG
GGCTTACTGACCAACCTGGCAGACAGGGAGCTGGTTCACATGATCAACTGGGCGAAGAGGGTGCCAGGCT
TTGTGGATTTGACCCTCCATGATCAGGTCCACCTTCTAGAATGTGCCTGGCTAGAGATCCTGATGATTGG
ACTCGTCTGGCGCTCCATGGAGCACCCAGGGAAGCTACTGTTTGCTCCTAACTTGCTCTTGGACAGGAAC
CAGGGAAAATGTGTAGAGGGCATGGTGGAGATCTTCGACATGCTGCTGGCTACATCATCTCGGTTCCGCA
TGATGAATCTGCAGGGAGAGGAGTTTGTGTGCCTCAAATCTATTATTTTGCTTAATTCTGGAGTGTACAC
ATTTCTGTCCAGCACCCTGAAGTCTCTGGAAGAGAAGGACCATATCCACCGAGTCCTGGACAAGATCACA
GACACTTTGATCCACCTGATGGCCAAGGCAGGCCTGACCCTGCAGCAGCAGCACCAGCGGCTGGCCCAGC
TCCTCCTCATCCTCTCCCACATCAGGCACATGAGTAACAAAGGCATGGAGCATCTGTACAGCATGAAGTG
CAAGAACGTGGTGCCCCTCTATGACCTGCTGCTGGAGATGCTGGACGCCCACCGCCTACATGCGCCCACT
AGCCGTGGAGGGGCATCCGTGGAGGAAACGGACCAAAGCCACTTGGCCACTGCGGGCTCTACTTCATCGC
ATTCCTTGCAAAAGTATTACATCACGGGGGAGGCAGAGGGTTTCCCTGCCACAGTCGCGGCTGCAGGTGA
CGGTGCTGGTTTAATTAACATGACGGTCGACCATGATTTCAATAGCGAAGATATTTTATTCCCCATAGAA
AGCATGAGTAGTATACAATACGTGGAGAATAATAACCCAAATAATATTAACAACGATGTTATCCCGTATT
CTCTAGATATCAAAAACACTGTCTTAGATAGTGCGGATCTCAATGACATTCAAAATCAAGAAACTTCACT
GAATTTGGGGCTTCCTCCACTATCTTTCGACTCTCCACTGCCCGTAACGGAAACGATACCATCCACTACC
GATAACAGCTTGCATTTGAAAGCTGATAGCAACAAAAATCGCGATGCAAGAACTATTGAAAATGATAGTG
AAATTAAGAGTACTAATAATGCTAGTGGCTCTGGGGCAAATCAATACACAACTCTTACTTCACCTTATCC
TATGAACGACATTTTGTACAACATGAACAATCCGTTACAATCACCGTCACCTTCATCGGTACCTCAAAAT
CCGACTATAAATCCTCCCATAAATACAGCAAGTAACGAAACTAATTTATCGCCTCAAACTTCAAATGGTA
ATGAAACTCTTATATCTCCTCGAGCCCAACAACATACGTCCATTAAAGATAATCGTCTGTCCTTACCTAA
TGGTGCTAATTCGAATCTTTTCATTGACACTAACCCAAACAATTTGAACGAAAAACTAAGAAATCAATTG
AACTCAGATACAAATTCATATTCTAACTCCATTTCTAATTCAAACTCCAATTCTACGGGTAATTTAAATT
CCAGTTATTTTAATTCACTGAACATAGACTCCATGCTAGATGATTACGTTTCTAGTGATCTCTTATTGAA
TGATGATGATGATGACACTAATTTATCACGCCGAAGATTTAGCGACGTTATAACAAACCAATTTCCGTCA
ATGACAAATTCGAGGAATGAGCTCGGATCCTAACTCGAGATTGAATTGAATTGAAATCGATAGATCAATT
TTTTTCTTTTCTCTTTCCCCATCCTTTACGCTAAAATAATAGTTTATTTTATTTTTTGAATATTTTTTAT
TTATATACGTATATATAGACTATTATTTATCTTTTAATGATTATTAAGATTTTTATTAAAAAAAAATTCG
CTCCTCTTTTAATGCCTTTATGCAGTTTTTTTTTCCCATTCGATATTTCTATGTGCTGCCAAACCAGATG
TCAACACAGCTACAACGCCCCATTATCTTAGCCTAAAAAAACCTTCTCTTTGGAACTTTCAGTAATACGC
TTAACTGCTCATTGCTATATTGAAGTACGGATTAGAAGCCGCCGAGCGGGCGACAGCCCTCCGACGGATG
ACTCTCCTCCGTGCGTCCTCGTCATCACCGGTCGCGTTCCTGAAACGCAGATGTGCCTCGCGCCGCACTG
CTCCGAACAATAAAGATTCTACAATACTAGCTTTTATGGTTATGAAGAGGAAAAATTGGCAGTAACCTGG
CCCCACAAACCTTCAAATTAACGAATCAAATTAACAACCATAGGATGATAATGCGATTAGTTTTTTAGCC
TTATTTCTGGGGTAATTAATCAGCGAAGCGATGATTTTTGATCTATTAACAGATATATAAATGGAAAAGC
TGCATAACCACTTTAACTAATACTTTCAACATTTTCAGTTTGTATTACTTCTTATTCAAATGTCATAAAA
GTATCAACAAAAAATTGTTAATATACCTCTATACTTTAACGTCAAGGAGAAAAAACTATAAGATCTATGG
AGGAAGACAACATGGCTATCATCAAGGAATTCATGAGATTCAAGGTCCACATGGAAGGTTCTGTCAACGG
TCACGAATTTGAAATTGAAGGTGAAGGTGAAGGTCATCCATACGAAGGTACTCAAACAGCTAGACTAAAG
GTTACCAAGGGTGACCCATTGCCTTTTGCTTGGGATATCTTGTCTCCACAATTCATGTACGGTTCCAAGG
CTTACGTTAAGCACCCAGCTGACATTCCAGACTACTTGAAATTATCTTTCCCAGAAGGTTTCACCTGGGA
AAGAGTTATGAACTTCGAAGACGGCGGAGTTGTTGCTGTCACCCAAGACTCCTCCTTGCAAGATGGTCAA
TTCATCTACAAGGTCAAGTTGTTGGGTATTAATTTCCCATCAGATGGTCCAGTCATGCAAAAGAAGACCA
TGGGTTGGGAAGCTTCCACTGAAAGAATGTACCCAGAAGATGGTGCTTTGAAGGGTGAAATCAACCAAAG
ATTGAAATTAAAGGACGGTGGTCACTACGATGCTGAAGTCAAGACCACTTACAGAGCCAAGAAGCCAGTT
CAATTGCCAGGTGCCTACGATGTTGACATTAAATTGGACATCACTTCTCACAACGAAGATGGATCCGGTT
CATTGGGAAGAGGTAGAAGATCCAAAACCTAATAACTCGAGTGGCAGCTTTTGATTAAGCCTTCTAGTCC
AAAAAACACGTTTTTTTGTCATTTATTTCATTTTCTTAGAATAGTTTAGTTTATTCATTTTATAGTCACG
AATGTTTTATGATTCTATATAGGGTTGCAAACAAGCATTTTTCATTTTATGTTAAAACAATTTCAGGTTT
ACCTTTTATTCTGCTTGTGGTGACGCGTGTATCCGCCCGCTCTTTTGGTCACCCATGTATGCTGGATGCA
CACACTGGCTTAAGATGACAACGTCTTGGGGCCTTACCACCAGTGGACTTTCTTGCTGTTTGCTTTGTTC
TGGCCATTGTTTGCGTTTATATATTTATGTTAGATGTTTTTCTTATTAACTAGAAAGAAAGAATATAAAA
GGTTGAGGAAAGAGATGTATCCCGAAGAATACACAGTCTTTTATATATGTATTTCAACAAGGAGCCGTGG
AGGGTACTAAAAAGAAAAATCGCCCGGGCATTTCGTTATCTTCCACGCTAAAAGTCAAGGAGAGATATTA
CGGCCAGGATCGCAAAGGTGCAGAGCAAGGAAATGTGAGAAATTGTGAGAACGATAATGTATGGGACAAT
GCGAAAATGTGAGAACGAGAGCAAAAATCTTTTTTGTATCTCCCCGCCGAATTTGGAAACCGCGTTCTGA
AAACTTCGCATCTTCACATAGTAAAACTGTTCCGAGCGCTTCTCCCCATAATGGTTAGTGGTAAAAACCG
AAGTTGTTTACTTTAGCAAATGCCCGCGAATACGGTGGTAAATTGCCACCCCCCCTTCCCCATTCATTGG
GTAAAGACCAATTTGATGGATAAATTGGTTGTGGAAAAGGTCTAATTCTTTTTCCTATAAATACCGAGAT
ATTTTTTCTATATGATGGTTTCCGTCGCATTATTGTACTCTATAGTACTAAAGCAACAAACAAAAACAAG
CAACAAATATAATATAGTAAAATAGATCTATGCCACCACCATCAAGAAGTAGAATAAACAAAACAAGAAC
ATTAGGAATAGTGGGTACAGCTATAGCAGTGTTGGTCACGTCCTACTATATATATCAAAAGGTGACAGGT
TCTTCTAAAGGTGAAGAATTATTCACTGGTGTTGTCCCAATTTTGGTTGAATTAGATGGTGATGTTAATG
GTCACAAATTTTCTGTCTCCGGTGAAGGTGAAGGTGATGCTACTTACGGTAAATTGACCTTAAAATTGAT
TTGTACTACTGGTAAATTGCCAGTTCCATGGCCAACCTTAGTCACTACTTTAGGTTATGGTTTGCAATGT
TTTGCTAGATACCCAGATCATATGAAACAACATGACTTTTTCAAGTCTGCCATGCCAGAAGGTTATGTTC
AAGAAAGAACTATTTTTTTCAAAGATGACGGTAACTACAAGACCAGAGCTGAAGTCAAGTTTGAAGGTGA
TACCTTAGTTAATAGAATCGAATTAAAAGGTATTGATTTTAAAGAAGGTGGTAACATTTTAGGTCACAAA
TTGGAATACAACTATAACTCTCACAATGTTTACATCACTGCTGACAAACAAAAGAATGGTATCAAAGCTA
ACTTCAAAATTAGACACAACATTGAAGATGGTGGTGTTCAATTAGCTGACCATTATCAACAAAATACTCC
AATTGGTGATGGTCCAGTCTTGTTACCAGACAACCATTACTTATCCTATCAATCTGCCTTATCCAAAGAT
CCAAACGAAAAGAGAGATCACATGGTCTTGTTAGAATTTGTTACTGCTGCTGGTATTACCCATGGTATGG
ATGAATTGTACAAAGGATCCGGGTCAGGCTCCGGATCTGGCCCTCCCCCAGCTCTTCCGCCAAAAAGACG
AAGGTAATGGCAGTGCTTTTAACTAAGAATTATTAGTCTTTTCTGCTTATTTTTTCATCATAGTTTAGAA
CACTTTATATTAACGAATAGTTTATGAATCTATTTAGGTTTAAAAATTGATACAGTTTTATAAGTTACTT
TTTCAAAGACTCGTGCTGTCTATTGCATAATGCACTGGAAGGGGAAAAAAAAGGTGCACACGCGTGGCTT
TTTCTTGAATTTGCAGTTTGAAAAATGCTGAGCAGTTACAGAGATGTTACGAACCACTAGTGCACTGCAG
TACATCGAGGAGAACTTCTAGTATATCTACATACCTAATATTATTGCCTTATTAAAAATGGAATCCCAAC
AATTACATCAAAATCCACATTCTCTTCAAAATCAATTGTCCTGTACTTCCTTGTTCATGTGTGTTCAAAA
ACGTTATATTTATAGGATAATTATACTCTATTTCTCAACAAGTAATTGGTTGTTTGGCCGAGCGGTCTAA
GGCGCCTGATTCAAGAAATATCTTGACCGCAGTTAACTGTGGGAATACTCAGGTATCGTAAGATGCAAGA
GTTCGAATCTCTTAGCAACCATTATTTTTTTCCTCAACATAACGAGAACACACAGGGGCGCTATCGCACA
GAATCAAATTCGATGACTGGAAATTTTTTGTTAATTTCAGAGGTCGCCTGACGCATATACCTTTTTCAAC
TGAAAAATTGGGAGAAAAAGGAAAGGTGAGAGCGCCGGAACCGGCTTTTCATATAGAATAGAGAAGCGTT
CATGACTAAATGCTTGCATCACAATACTTGAAGTTGACAATATTATTTAAGGACCTATTGTTTTTTCCAA
TAGGTGGTTAGCAATCGTCTTACTTTCTAACTTTTCTTACCTTTTACATTTCAGCAATATATATATATAT
ATTTCAAGGATATACCATTCTAATGTCTGCCCCTAAGAAGATCGTCGTTTTGCCAGGTGACCACGTTGGT
CAAGAAATCACAGCCGAAGCCATTAAGGTTCTTAAAGCTATTTCTGATGTTCGTTCCAATGTCAAGTTCG
ATTTCGAAAATCATTTAATTGGTGGTGCTGCTATCGATGCTACAGGTGTTCCACTTCCAGATGAGGCGCT
GGAAGCCTCCAAGAAGGCTGATGCCGTTTTGTTAGGTGCTGTGGGTGGTCCTAAATGGGGAACCGGTAGT
GTTAGACCTGAACAAGGTTTACTAAAAATCCGTAAAGAACTTCAATTGTACGCCAACTTAAGACCATGTA
ACTTTGCATCCGACTCTCTTTTAGACTTATCTCCAATCAAGCCACAATTTGCTAAAGGTACTGACTTCGT
TGTTGTCAGAGAATTAGTGGGAGGTATTTACTTTGGTAAGAGAAAGGAAGACGATGGTGATGGTGTCGCT
TGGGATAGTGAACAATACACCGTTCCAGAAGTGCAAAGAATCACAAGAATGGCCGCTTTCATGGCCCTAC
AACATGAGCCACCATTGCCTATTTGGTCCTTGGATAAAGCTAATGTTTTGGCCTCTTCAAGATTATGGAG
AAAAACTGTGGAGGAAACCATCAAGAACGAATTTCCTACATTGAAGGTTCAACATCAATTGATTGATTCT
GCCGCCATGATCCTAGTTAAGAACCCAACCCACCTAAATGGTATTATAATCACCAGCAACATGTTTGGTG
ATATCATCTCCGATGAAGCCTCCGTTATCCCAGGTTCCTTGGGTTTGTTGCCATCTGCGTCCTTGGCCTC
TTTGCCAGACAAGAACACCGCATTTGGTTTGTACGAACCATGCCACGGTTCTGCTCCAGATTTGCCAAAG
AATAAGGTCAACCCTATCGCCACTATCTTGTCTGCTGCAATGATGTTGAAATTGTCATTGAACTTGCCTG
AAGAAGGTAAGGCCATTGAAGATGCAGTTAAAAAGGTTTTGGATGCAGGTATCAGAACTGGTGATTTAGG
TGGTTCCAACAGTACCACCGAAGTCGGTGATGCTGTCGCCGAAGAAGTTAAGAAAATCCTTGCTTAAAAA
GATTCTCTTTTTTTATGATATTTGTACATAAACTTTATAAATGAAATTCATAATAGAAACGACACGAAAT
TACAAAATGGAATATGTTCATAGGGTAGACGAAACTATATACGCAATCTACATACATTTATCAAGAAGGA
GAAAAAGGAGGATGTAAAGGAATACAGGTAAGCAAATTGATACTAATGGCTCAACGTGATAAGGAAAAAG
AATTGCACTTTAACATTAATATTGACAAGGAGGAGGGCACCACACAAAAAGTTAGGTGTAACAGAAAATC
ATGAAACTATGATTCCTAATTTATATATTGGAGGATTTTCTCTAAAAAAAAAAAAATACAACAAATAAAA
AACACTCAATGACCTGACCATTTGATGGAGTTTAAGTCAATACCTTCTTGAACCATTTCCCATAATGGTG
AAAGTTCCCTCAAGAATTTTACTCTGTCAGAAACGGCCTTAACGACGTAGTCGAGAGTACTCGTATCGCA
TGTCGGTGCGACACGAAATTACAAAATGGAATATGTTCATAGGGTAGACGAAACTATATACGCAATCTAC
ATACATTTATCAAGAAGGAGAAAAAGGAGGATGTAAAGGAATACAGGTAAGCAAATTGATACTAATGGCT
CAACGTGATAAGGAAAAAGAATTGCACTTTAACATTAATATTGACAAGGAGGAGGGCACCACACAAAAAG
TTAGGTGTAACAGAAAATCATGAAACTATGATTCCTAATTTATATATTGGAGGATTTTCTCTAAAAAAAA
AAAAATACAACAAATAAAAAACACTCAATGACCTGACCATTTGATGGAGTTTAAGTCAATACCTTCTTGA
ACCATTTCCCATAATGGTGAAAGTTCCCTCAAGAATTTTACTCTGTCAGAAACGGCCTTAACGACGTAGT
CGACCTCCTCTTCAGTACTAAATCTACCAATACCAAATCTGATGGAAGAATGGGCTAATGCATCATCCTT
ACCCAGCGCCGAGCGGCCGCGTGTTACAACCAATTAACCAATTCTGATTAGAAAAACTCATCGAGCATCA
AATGAAACTGCAATTTATTCATATCAGGATTATCAATACCATATTTTTGAAAAAGCCGTTTCTGTAATGA
AGGAGAAAACTCACCGAGGCAGTTCCATAGGATGGCAAGATCCTGGTATCGGTCTGCGATTCCGACTCGT
CCAACATCAATACAACCTATTAATTTCCCCTCGTCAAAAATAAGGTTATCAAGTGAGAAATCACCATGAG
TGACGACTGAATCCGGTGAGAATGGCAAAAGCTTATGCATTTCTTTCCAGACTTGTTCAACAGGCCAGCC
ATTACGCTCGTCATCAAAATCACTCGCATCAACCAAACCGTTATTCATTCGTGATTGCGCCTGAGCGAGG
CGAAATACGCGATCGCTGTTAAAAGGACAATTACAAACAGGAATCGAATGCAACCGGCGCAGGAACACTG
CCAGCGCATCAACAATATTTTCACCTGAATCAGGATATTCTTCTAATACCTGGAATGCTGTTTTCCCGGG
GATCGCAGTGGTGAGTAACCATGCATCATCAGGAGTACGGATAAAATGCTTGATGGTCGGAAGAGGCATA
AATTCCGTCAGCCAGTTTAGTCTGACCATCTCATCTGTAACATCATTGGCAACGCTACCTTTGCCATGTT
TCAGAAACAACTCTGGCGCATCGGGCTTCCCATACAATCGATAGATTGTCGCACCTGATTGCCCGACATT
ATCGCGAGCCCATTTATACCCATATAAATCAGCATCCATGTTGGAATTTAATCGCGGCCTGGAGCAAGAC
GTTTCCCGTTGAATATGGCTCATAACACCCCTTGTATTACTGTTTATGTAAGCAGACAGTTTTATTGTTC
ATGATGATATATTTTTATCTTGTGCAATGTAACATCAGAGATTTTGAGACACAACGTGGCTTTGTTGAAT
AAATCGAACTTTTGCTGAGTTGAAGGATCAGTCATGACCAAAATCCCTTAACGTGAGTTTTCGTTCCACT
GAGCGTCAGACCCCGTAGAAAAGATCAAAGGATCTTCTTGAGATCCTTTTTTTCTGCGCGTAATCTGCTG
CTTGCAAACAAAAAAACCACCGCTACCAGCGGTGGTTTGTTTGCCGGATCAAGAGCTACCAACTCTTTTT
CCGAAGGTAACTGGCTTCAGCAGAGCGCAGATACCAAATACTGTTCTTCTAGTGTAGCCGTAGTTAGGCC
ACCACTTCAAGAACTCTGTAGCACCGCCTACATACCTCGCTCTGCTAATCCTGTTACCAGTGGCTGCTGC
CAGTGGCGATAAGTCGTGTCTTACCGGGTTGGACTCAAGACGATAGTTACCGGATAAGGCGCAGCGGTCG
GGCTGAACGGGGGGTTCGTGCACACAGCCCAGCTTGGAGCGAACGACCTACACCGAACTGAGATACCTAC
AGCGTGAGCTATGAGAAAGCGCCACGCTTCCCGAAGGGAGAAAGGCGGACAGGTATCCGGTAAGCGGCAG
GGTCGGAACAGGAGAGCGCACGAGGGAGCTTCCAGGGGGAAACGCCTGGTATCTTTATAGTCCTGTCGGG
TTTCGCCACCTCTGACTTGAGCGTCGATTTTTGTGATGCTCGTCAGGGGGGCGGAGCCTATGGAAAAACG
CCAGCAACGCGGCCTTTTTACGGTTCCTGGCCTTTTGCTGGCCTTTTGCTCACATGTTCTTTCCTGCGTT
ATCCCCTGATTCTGTGGATAACCGTGCGGCCGCCAATACCCAGAAGAACAGTAAAATAAAGCAAGGTACG
TGAAATTAATATTTTTAAATGGTTCTAACCGATGCCGAAGAACTGCGCAGTCCGGTTATAACGTCTGACA
TGTCCTTTTTTGATTTGGAATCCAACCACTCAAGTGACTCTGTTCATTTACTTTGCGAAAAATATACCCA
CAAATTGCCCATCGAAAGTGAATCGCAAACCACCTTCAGACTGGCACCGACAAAGCAAAGATTATACAGA
CAGAGTACTTTATACGTACCGTTAAGTCTCAAGCAAAGGGTTTTCTTATTTACTGAACGGGTAAAGAGTA
TCTGGGCCGGCTTGCCAAGATGCAAACCGAATAAGTATTTCAAAGTTGCATTTGCCTTAGCCGTCCTGAC
ACCATTGGCTATTTGGATATTTTATATTGACTTTCGTGTACATTGATCACATCGACTGTTCTATTGGCAA
ATGAACCACGGGCATTGACTATTTTTCAGGTTACTACTATATATTATCATCACGGGCAAGGATTGTACCC
TGAATTCGCATCTAGACTGA
